>Addgene plasmid #65352 | POT2-TDH3p-ycrtE-ADH1t | depositor full sequence | sequence record 110585 | Full Sequence
AGCCAGGTAGAGACCGAGTCACTGCCAACCGAGACCTCTAGACCCGGGGAATTCGCGGCCGCCACCGCGG
TGGAGCTCCAGCTTTTGTTCCCTTTAGTGAGGGTTAATTGCGCGCTTGGCGTAATCATGGTCATAGCTGT
TTCCTGTGTGAAATTGTTATCCGCTCACAATTCCACACAACATAGGAGCCGGAAGCATAAAGTGTAAAGC
CTGGGGTGCCTAATGAGTGAGGTAACTCACATTAATTGCGTTGCGCTCACTGCCCGCTTTCCAGTCGGGA
AACCTGTCGTGCCAGCTGCATTAATGAATCGGCCAACGCGCGGGGAGAGGCGGTTTGCGTATTGGGCGCT
CTTCCGCTTCCTCGCTCACTGACTCGCTGCGCTCGGTCGTTCGGCTGCGGCGAGCGGTATCAGCTCACTC
AAAGGCGGTAATACGGTTATCCACAGAATCAGGGGATAACGCAGGAAAGAACATGTGAGCAAAAGGCCAG
CAAAAGGCCAGGAACCGTAAAAAGGCCGCGTTGCTGGCGTTTTTCCATAGGCTCCGCCCCCCTGACGAGC
ATCACAAAAATCGACGCTCAAGTCAGAGGTGGCGAAACCCGACAGGACTATAAAGATACCAGGCGTTTCC
CCCTGGAAGCTCCCTCGTGCGCTCTCCTGTTCCGACCCTGCCGCTTACCGGATACCTGTCCGCCTTTCTC
CCTTCGGGAAGCGTGGCGCTTTCTCATAGCTCACGCTGTAGGTATCTCAGTTCGGTGTAGGTCGTTCGCT
CCAAGCTGGGCTGTGTGCACGAACCCCCCGTTCAGCCCGACCGCTGCGCCTTATCCGGTAACTATCGTCT
TGAGTCCAACCCGGTAAGACACGACTTATCGCCACTGGCAGCAGCCACTGGTAACAGGATTAGCAGAGCG
AGGTATGTAGGCGGTGCTACAGAGTTCTTGAAGTGGTGGCCTAACTACGGCTACACTAGAAGGACAGTAT
TTGGTATCTGCGCTCTGCTGAAGCCAGTTACCTTCGGAAAAAGAGTTGGTAGCTCTTGATCCGGCAAACA
AACCACCGCTGGTAGCGGTGGTTTTTTTGTTTGCAAGCAGCAGATTACGCGCAGAAAAAAAGGATCTCAA
GAAGATCCTTTGATCTTTTCTACGGGGTCTGACGCTCAGTGGAACGAAAACTCACGTTAAGGGATTTTGG
TCATGAGATTATCAAAAAGGATCTTCACCTAGATCCTTTTAAATTAAAAATGAAGTTTTAAATCAATCTA
AAGTATATATGAGTAAACTTGGTCTGACAGTTACCAATGCTTAATCAGTGAGGCACCTATCTCAGCGATC
TGTCTATTTCGTTCATCCATAGTTGCCTGACTCCCCGTCGTGTAGATAACTACGATACGGGAGGGCTTAC
CATCTGGCCCCAGTGCTGCAATGATACCGCGACTACCACGCTCACCGGCTCCAGATTTATCAGCAATAAA
CCAGCCAGCCGGAAGGGCCGAGCGCAGAAGTGGTCCTGCAACTTTATCCGCCTCCATCCAGTCTATTAAT
TGTTGCCGGGAAGCTAGAGTAAGTAGTTCGCCAGTTAATAGTTTGCGCAACGTTGTTGCCATTGCTACAG
GCATCGTGGTGTCACGCTCGTCGTTTGGTATGGCTTCATTCAGCTCCGGTTCCCAACGATCAAGGCGAGT
TACATGATCCCCCATGTTGTGCAAAAAAGCGGTTAGCTCCTTCGGTCCTCCGATCGTTGTCAGAAGTAAG
TTGGCCGCAGTGTTATCACTCATGGTTATGGCAGCACTGCATAATTCTCTTACTGTCATGCCATCCGTAA
GATGCTTTTCTGTGACTGGTGAGTACTCAACCAAGTCATTCTGAGAATAGTGTATGCGGCGACCGAGTTG
CTCTTGCCCGGCGTCAATACGGGATAATACCGCGCCACATAGCAGAACTTTAAAAGTGCTCATCATTGGA
AAACGTTCTTCGGGGCGAAAACTCTCAAGGATCTTACCGCTGTTGAGATCCAGTTCGATGTAACCCACTC
GTGCACCCAACTGATCTTCAGCATCTTTTACTTTCACCAGCGTTTCTGGGTGAGCAAAAACAGGAAGGCA
AAATGCCGCAAAAAAGGGAATAAGGGCGACACGGAAATGTTGAATACTCATACTCTTCCTTTTTCAATAT
TATTGAAGCATTTATCAGGGTTATTGTCTCATGAGCGGATACATATTTGAATGTATTTAGAAAAATAAAC
AAATAGGGGTTCCGCGCACATTTCCCCGAAAAGTGCCACCTGGGTCCTTTTCATCACGTGCTATAAAAAT
AATTATAATTTAAATTTTTTAATATAAATATATAAATTAAAAATAGAAAGTAAAAAAAGAAATTAAAGAA
AAAATAGTTTTTGTTTTCCGAAGATGTAAAAGACTCTAGGGGGATCGCCAACAAATACTACCTTTTATCT
TGCTCTTCCTGCTCTCAGGTATTAATGCCGAATTGTTTCATCTTGTCTGTGTAGAAGACCACACACGAAA
ATCCTGTGATTTTACATTTTACTTATCGTTAATCGAATGTATATCTATTTAATCTGCTTTTCTTGTCTAA
TAAATATATATGTAAAGTACGCTTTTTGTTGAAATTTTTTAAACCTTTGTTTATTTTTTTTTCTTCATTC
CGTAACTCTTCTACCTTCTTTATTTACTTTCTAAAATCCAAATACAAAACATAAAAATAAATAAACACAG
AGTAAATTCCCAAATTATTCCATCATTAAAAGATACGAGGCGCGTGTAAGTTACAGGCAAGCGATCCGTC
CTAAGAAACCATTATTATCATGACATTAACCTATAAAAATAGGCGTATCACGAGGCCCTTTAATCTCGCG
CGTTTCGGTGATGACGGTGAAAACCTCTGACACATGCAGCTCCCGGAGATTGTCACAGCTTGTCTGTAAG
CGGATGCCGGGAGCAGACAAGCCCGTCAGGGCGCGTCAGCGGGTGTTGGCGGGTGTCGGGGCTGGCTTAA
CTATGCGGCATCAGAGCAGATTGTACTGAGAGTGCACCATACCACAGCTTTTCAATTCAATTCATCATTT
TTTTTTTATTCTTTTTTTTGATTTCGGTTTCTTTGAAATTTTTTTGATTCGGTAATCTCCGAACAGAAGG
AAGAACGAAGGAAGGAGCACAGACTTAGATTGGTATATATACGCATATGTAGTGTTGAAGAAACATGAAA
TTGCCCAGTATTCTTAACCCAACTGCACAGAACAAAAACCTGCAGGAAACGAAGATAAATCATGTCGAAA
GCTACATATAAGGAACGTGCTGCTACTCATCCTAGTCCTGTTGCTGCCAAGCTATTTAATATCATGCACG
AAAAGCAAACAAACTTGTGTGCTTCATTGGATGTTCGTACCACCAAGGAATTACTGGAGTTAGTTGAAGC
ATTAGGTCCCAAAATTTGTTTACTAAAAACACATGTGGATATCTTGACTGATTTTTCCATGGAGGGCACA
GTTAAGCCGCTAAAGGCATTATCCGCCAAGTACAATTTTTTACTCTTCGAAGACAGAAAATTTGCTGACA
TTGGTAATACAGTCAAATTGCAGTACTCTGCGGGTGTATACAGAATAGCAGAATGGGCAGACATTACGAA
TGCACACGGTGTGGTGGGCCCAGGTATTGTTAGCGGTTTGAAGCAGGCGGCAGAAGAAGTAACAAAGGAA
CCTAGAGGCCTTTTGATGTTAGCAGAATTGTCATGCAAGGGCTCCCTATCTACTGGAGAATATACTAAGG
GTACTGTTGACATTGCGAAGAGCGACAAAGATTTTGTTATCGGCTTTATTGCTCAAAGAGACATGGGTGG
AAGAGATGAAGGTTACGATTGGTTGATTATGACACCCGGTGTGGGTTTAGATGACAAGGGTGACGCATTG
GGTCAACAGTATAGAACCGTGGATGATGTGGTGTCTACAGGATCTGACATTATTATTGTTGGAAGAGGAC
TATTTGCAAAGGGAAGGGATGCTAAGGTAGAGGGTGAACGTTACAGAAAAGCAGGCTGGGAAGCATATTT
GAGAAGATGCGGCCAGCAAAACTAAAAAACTGTATTATAAGTAAATGCATGTATACTAAACTCACAAATT
AGAGCTTCAATTTAATTATATCAGTTATTACCCTATGCGGTGTGAAATACCGCACAGATGCGTAAGGAGA
AAATACCGCATCAGGAAATTGTAAACGTTAATATTTTGTTAAAATTCGCGTTAAATTTTTGTTAAATCAG
CTCATTTTTTAACCAATAGGCCGAAATCGGCAAAATCCCTTATAAATCAAAAGAATAGACCGAGATAGGG
T
[37 nt withheld, positions 4342-4378]
AAAGAACGTGGACTCCAACGTCAAAGG
[49 nt withheld, positions 4406-4454]
T
[91 nt withheld, positions 4456-4546]
G
[124 nt withheld, positions 4548-4671]
CGCGCCATTCGCCATTCAGGCTGCGCAACTGTTGGGAAGGGCGATCGGTGCGGGCCTCTTCGCTATTACG
CCAGCTGGCGAAAGGGGGATGTGCTGCAAGGCGATTAAGTTGGGTAACGCCAGGGTTTTCCCAGTCACGA
CGTTGTAAAACGACGGCCAGTGAGCGCGCGTAATACGACTCACTATAGGGCGAATTGGGTACCGGGCCCC
CCCTCGAGCTGCAGACCGGTACTAGTGGTCTCGATCCGCAGTGTCTTGGGTCTCTGCCTGAGGCCGGTAG
AGGTGTGGTCAATAAGAGCGACCTCATGCTATACCTGAGAAAGCAACCTGACCTACAGGAAAGAGTTACT
CAAGAATAAGAATTTTCGTTTTAAAACCTAAGAGTCACTTTAAAATTTGTATACACTTATTTTTTTTATA
ACTTATTTAATAATAAAAATCATAAATCATAAGAAATTCGGCTACAATGGGATGTCAGCCAACTTCTTCA
AGATAGCTTCCAACTTAACGTTCTTACCGGTTCTACCTTCAGAGTCAACGTCACCCAAGTCCATTCTACT
GTTAGCTTCAGCGAACTCACCTTGCAATCTACCCAATTCTCTTTCCAAAGCACCAGACAAGGTGTTCAAA
ACTTCTTGGGTGTATTCGAAAGAGTGGGTTTCGGTTCTCATGTAGTTAACACAGTGGTGCAAGATTTCTG
GAGAGGTAGACTTCTTTTGCAAGGTGTTGATAACCAATCTACTAGATGGGTTAGCGTGGATAGAGTGGAT
GGTTGGGAAAGAGAACTTACCTTCGGTCAAGTCTTCAGCGAAGTTCTTGTTGTGAGCGTATTCAGAAGAT
TGCAAGTTCATGTAGTCGTCGCGGATTTGGAAGTAGATAGAGATCAAGTTAACCAATTGAACGAAGTCGA
TGTCACATTCAGACTTAGCCATCATCAATCTAACAGCGATTCTGAACAAACCACCGGTCTTACCCAAAAC
CATCTTAACGTATTCTTCTTCAGATGGACAGGTCAAAGAGTCTCTCCAGAACAATTCCAAACCTTGACCT
CTGTGCAAAGACAAGATTTCGTCGGTGATAACCTTGTCCAAGTAGGTGTCCTTAGAGAATGGGATTTGAG
AGTTTGGGGTAGAGGTTCCACCGTTTTCAGAAGAAGCAGAAGAAGAAGAAGAAGCAGAAGAAACAGAAGA
TTGCAAAGAAGCAGAAGATGGTGGGATAACTGGCATTGGGATTGGGGTTGGTCTGAGCTTGAAGATTTCT
TGGTAAGCCAAGAAGTAAACGTAGTTAGCGGTGTTGATGGTTTGTGGGATACCGTAGATCAAGTGAGCAA
CTGGAGAACCTCTTCTCAAAACAGAAGAGTCTTCAACGTCGTCCATCAACAAAGAACCGGTGTGCAACAT
ACCAACAACGTTTTGGATAACTTCCAAGTCTTCCTTCTTAACGTCCAACCAGTAGTTGAAAGCCTCGATC
AATTGAGATCTGATTTCCTTACCTGGGTTCTTACCCAAGTAGTGGTATGGTTCCAACAAAACGATGTCGT
CTTGTGGGGTGAACTCCAATGGGATAGCGGTCAAGATGTTAGCGTAGTCCATCTTTGTTTGTTTATGTGT
GTTTATTCGAAACTAAGTTCTTGGTGTTTTAAAACTAAAAAAAAGACTAACTATAAAAGTAGAATTTAAG
AAGTTTAAGAAATAGATTTACAGAATTACAATCAATACCTACCGTCTTTATATACTTATTAGTCAAGTAG
GGGAATAATTTCAGGGAACTGGTTTCAACCTTTTTTTTCAGCTTTTTCCAAATCAGAGAGAGCAGAAGGT
AATAGAAGGTGTAAGAAAATGAGATAGATACATGCGTGGGTCAATTGCCTTGTGTCATCATTTACTCCAG
GCAGGTTGCATCACTCCATTGAGGTTGTGCCCGTTTTTTGCCTGTTTGTGCCCCTGTTCTCTGTAGTTGC
GCTAAGAGAATGGACCTATGAACTGATGGTTGGTGAAGAAAACAATATTTTGGTGCTGGGATTCTTTTTT
TTTCTGGATGCCAGCTTAAAAAGCGGGCTCCATTATATTTAGTGGATGCCAGGAATAAACTGTTCACCCA
GACACCTACGATGTTATATATTCTGTGTAACCCGCCCCCTATTTTGGGCATGTACGGGTTACAGCAGAAT
TAAAAGGCTAATTTTTTGACTAAATAAAGTTAGGAAAATCACTACTATTAATTATTTACGTATTCTTTGA
AATGGCAGTATTGATAATGA
Features (pLannotate 1.2.2; 22 found; start..end, strand, type, name):
     55..78      -  misc_feature   MCS (fragment): pBluescript multiple cloning site
     91..109     -  promoter       T3 promoter: promoter for bacteriophage T3 RNA polymerase
    154..170     -  protein_bind   lac operator: The lac repressor binds to the lac operator to inhibit transcription in E. coli. This inhibition can be relieved by adding lactose or isopropyl-β-D-thiogalactopyranoside (IPTG). lac repressor encoded by lacI
    178..208     -  promoter       lac promoter: promoter for the E. coli lac operon
    223..244     -  protein_bind   CAP binding site: CAP binding activates transcription in the presence of cAMP. E. coli catabolite activator protein
    257..349     -  CDS            lacI (fragment): lac repressor; lacI; The lac repressor binds to the lac operator to inhibit transcription in E. coli. This inhibition can be relieved by adding lactose or isopropyl-β-D-thiogalactopyranoside (IPTG).
    532..1120    -  rep_origin     ori: high-copy-number ColE1/pMB1/pBR322/pUC origin of replication
   1291..2151    -  CDS            AmpR: β-lactamase; bla; confers resistance to ampicillin, carbenicillin, and related antibiotics
   2152..2256    -  promoter       AmpR promoter: bla
   2293..2796    +  misc_feature   CEN/ARS: S. cerevisiae CEN6 centromere fused to an autonomously replicating sequence
   2865..2900    +  CDS            rop (fragment): Rop protein, which maintains plasmids at low copy number; rop
   3002..3051    +  misc_feature   bom (fragment): basis of mobility region from pBR322
   3066..3281    +  promoter       URA3 promoter: S. cerevisiae URA3
   3282..4085    +  CDS            URA3: orotidine-5'-phosphate decarboxylase, required for uracil biosynthesis; S. cerevisiae URA3; yeast auxotrophic marker, counterselectable with 5-fluoroorotic acid (5-FOA)
   4164..4215    +  misc_feature   bom (fragment): basis of mobility region from pBR322
   4216..4671    -  rep_origin     f1 ori (sequence partly withheld): f1 bacteriophage origin of replication; arrow indicates direction of (+) strand synthesis
   4679..4834    -  CDS            lacZα (fragment): LacZα fragment of β-galactosidase; lacZ fragment
   4842..4860    +  promoter       T7 promoter: promoter for bacteriophage T7 RNA polymerase
   4869..4889    -  misc_feature   MCS (fragment): pBluescript multiple cloning site
   4945..5131    -  terminator     ADH1 terminator: S. cerevisiae ADH1; transcription terminator for the S. cerevisiae alcohol dehydrogenase 1 (ADH1) gene
   5289..6203    -  CDS            al-3 (fragment): GGPPS_NEUCR - Experimental evidence at transcript level: Swiss-Prot protein existence level 2. Catalyzes the trans-addition of the three molecules of IPP onto DMAPP to form geranylgeranyl pyrophosphate. From Neurospora crassa (strain ATCC 24698 / 74-OR23-1A / CBS 708.71 / DSM 1257 / FGSC 987).
   6265..6931    -  promoter       GAP promoter: S. cerevisiae TDH3; promoter for glyceraldehyde-3-phosphate dehydrogenase
