[The description below was written by a language model from this plasmid's Addgene catalogue record and pLannotate feature annotations shown in this document.]
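Description:
POT2-TDH3p-ycrtE-ADH1t is a yeast–E. coli shuttle plasmid from the YeastFab standard-parts system, carrying a single assembled transcription unit (TU) in the POT2 receiving vector. The catalogue lists the vector type as unspecified, but the annotated 6.9 kb sequence shows a pBluescript/pRS-style architecture. A high-copy ColE1/pUC origin and the β-lactamase gene support propagation and ampicillin selection in E. coli. A CEN6/ARS element gives stable low-copy maintenance in Saccharomyces cerevisiae, and a URA3 marker under its own promoter allows uracil prototrophy selection and counterselection with 5-FOA. An f1 origin, remnants of the lacZα and lac regulatory region, multiple cloning site fragments, and flanking T7 and T3 promoters are carried over from the parental backbone.

The roughly 2 kb insert places the ycrtE coding sequence between the strong constitutive S. cerevisiae TDH3 (GAP) promoter and the ADH1 transcription terminator, all on the same strand. The annotation tool matched the open reading frame by homology to a fungal geranylgeranyl pyrophosphate synthase (Neurospora crassa al-3). This fits crtE's role in adding isopentenyl units to form geranylgeranyl pyrophosphate, the precursor that feeds carotenoid synthesis. The record does not state the source organism of crtE or what the "y" prefix means; it may indicate a yeast-adapted version.

The stated purpose is to serve as one TU for combinatorial construction of a β-carotene pathway. In that scheme, promoter–gene–terminator units built in POT vectors are combined with other pathway TUs to test different expression configurations for metabolic engineering in yeast. The cloning method for this particular TU is not recorded.
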