Addgene plasmid #65352: POT2-TDH3p-ycrtE-ADH1t
Purpose: TU for combinatorial construction of ?-carotene pathway
Depositing lab: Junbiao Dai. Depositing organization: Tsinghua University. Publication: YeastFab: the design and construction of standard biological parts for metabolic engineering in Saccharomyces cerevisiae. Guo Y, Dong J, Zhou T, Auxillos J, Li T, Zhang W, Wang L, Shen Y, Luo Y, Zheng Y, Lin J, Chen GQ, Wu Q, Cai Y, Dai J. Nucleic Acids Res. 2015 May 8. pii: gkv464. 10.1093/nar/gkv464 PubMed 25956650.
Backbone
  Vector backbone: POT2
  Vector type: Unspecified
Growth in bacteria
  Bacterial resistance: Ampicillin, 100 μg/mL
  Growth temperature: 37°C
  Growth strain: DH5alpha
  Copy number: High Copy
Gene/Insert
  Gene/Insert name: TDH3p-ycrtE-ADH1t
  Insert size (bp): 1999
  Cloning method: Unknown
  Sequencing primers: 5′ M13-F20; 3′ M13 Reverse
Terms and licenses: Academic/Nonprofit Terms; Industry Terms: Not Available to Industry
Depositor comments: construction of TUs(TDH3p-ycrtE-ADH1t) in POT2 receiving vector
How to cite: POT2-TDH3p-ycrtE-ADH1t was a gift from Junbiao Dai (Addgene plasmid # 65352 ; http://n2t.net/addgene:65352 ; RRID:Addgene_65352)
