>Addgene plasmid #65352 | POT2-TDH3p-ycrtE-ADH1t | addgene partial sequence | sequence record 137232 | M13-F20 5'-TGTAAAACGACGGCCAGT-3'
CCCTCGAGCTGCAGACCGGTACTAGTGGTCTCGATCCGCAGTGTCTTGGGTCTCTGCCTGAGGCCGGTAG
AGGTGTGGTCAATAAGAGCGACCTCATGCTATACCTGAGAAAGCAACCTGACCTACAGGAAAGAGTTACT
CAAGAATAAGAATTTTCGTTTTAAAACCTAAGAGTCACTTTAAAATTTGTATACACTTATTTTTTTTATA
ACTTATTTAATAATAAAAATCATAAATCATAAGAAATTCGGCTACAATGGGATGTCAGCCAACTTCTTCA
AGATAGCTTCCAACTTAACGTTCTTACCGGTTCTACCTTCAGAGTCAACGTCACCCAAGTCCATTCTACT
GTTAGCTTCAGCGAACTCACCTTGCAATCTACCCAATTCTCTTTCCAAAGCACCAGACAAGGTGTTCAAA
ACTTCTTGGGTGTATTCGAAAGAGTGGGTTTCGGTTCTCATGTAGTTAACACAGTGGTGCAAGATTTCTG
GAGAGGTAGACTTCTTTTGCAAGGTGTTGATAACCAATCTACTAGATGGGTTAGCGTGGATAGAGTGGAT
GGTTGGGAAAGAGAACTTACCTTCGGTCAAGTCTTCAGCGAAGTTCTTGTTGTGAGCGTATTCAGAAGAT
TGCAAGTTCATGTAGTCGTCGCGGATTTGGAAGTAGATAGAGATCAAGTTAACCAATTGAACGAAGTCGA
TGTCACATTCAGACTTAGCCATCATCAATCTAACAGCGATTCTGAACAAACCACCGGTCTTACCCAA
