>Addgene plasmid #65352 | POT2-TDH3p-ycrtE-ADH1t | addgene partial sequence | sequence record 137532 | M13-Rev 5'-CAGGAAACAGCTATGACC-3'
AAGCTGGAGCTCCACCGCGGTGGCGGCCGCGAATTCCCCGGGTCTAGAGGTCTCGGTTGGCAGTGACTCG
GTCTCTACCTGGCTTCATTATCAATACTGCCATTTCAAAGAATACGTAAATAATTAATAGTAGTGATTTT
CCTAACTTTATTTAGTCAAAAAATTAGCCTTTTAATTCTGCTGTAACCCGTACATGCCCAAAATAGGGGG
CGGGTTACACAGAATATATAACATCGTAGGTGTCTGGGTGAACAGTTTATTCCTGGCATCCACTAAATAT
AATGGAGCCCGCTTTTTAAGCTGGCATCCAGAAAAAAAAAGAATCCCAGCACCAAAATATTGTTTTCTTC
ACCAACCATCAGTTCATAGGTCCATTCTCTTAGCGCAACTACAGAGAACAGGGGCACAAACAGGCAAAAA
ACGGGCACAACCTCAATGGAGTGATGCAACCTGCCTGGAGTAAATGATGACACAAGGCAATTGACCCACG
CATGTATCTATCTCATTTTCTTACACCTTCTATTACCTTCTGCTCTCTCTGATTTGGAAAAAGCTGAAAA
AAAAGGTTGAAACCAGTTCCCTGAAATTATTCCCCTACTTGACTAATAAGTATATAAAGACGGTAGGTAT
TGATTGTAATTCTGTAAATCTATTTCTTAAACTTCTTAAATTCTACTTTTATAGTTAGTCTTTTTTTTAG
TTTTAAAACACCAAGAACTTAGTTTCGAATAAACACACATAAACAAACAAAGATGGACTACGCTAACATC
TTGACCGCTATCCCATTGGAGTTCACC
